>Addgene plasmid #160591 | pUPD2 GFP (GB2237) | depositor full sequence | sequence record 310952 | Full Sequence
TCACAAACGGCATGATGAACCTGAATCGCCAGCGGCATCAGCACCTTGTCGCCTTGCGTATAATATTTGC
CCATGGTGAAAACGGGGGCGAAGAAGTTGTCCATATTGGCCACGTTTAAATCAAAACTGGTGAAACTCAC
CCAGGGATTGGCTGATACGAAAAACATATTCTCAATAAACCCTTTAGGGAAATAGGCCAGGTTTTCACCG
TAACACGCCACATCTTGCGAATATATGTGTAGAAACTGCCGGAAATCGTCGTGGTATTCACTCCAGAGTG
ATGAAAACGTTTCAGTTTGCTCATGGAAAACGGTGTAACAAGGGTGAACACTATCCCATATCACCAGCTC
ACCGTCTTTCATTGCCATACGAAATTCCGGATGAGCATTCATCAGGCGGGCAAGAATGTGAATAAAGGCC
GGATAAAACTTGTGCTTATTTTTCTTTACGGTCTTTAAAAAGGCCGTAATATCCAGCTGAACGGTCTGGT
TATAGGTACATTGAGCAACTGACTGAAATGCCTCAAAATGTTCTTTACGATGCCATTGGGATATATCAAC
GGTGGTATATCCAGTGATTTTTTTCTCCATTTTAGCTTCCTTAGCTCCTGAAAATCTCGATAACTCAAAA
AATACGCCCGGTAGTGATCTTATTTCATTATGGTGAAAGTTGGAACCTCTTACGTGCCCGATCAACTCGA
GTGCCACCTGACGTCTAAGAAACCATTATTATCATGACATTAACCTATAAAAATAGGCGTATCACGAGGC
AGAATTTCAGATAAAAAAAATCCTTAGCTTTCGCTAAGGATGATTTCTGGAATTCGCGGCCGCTTCTAGA
GCGATGAGTGGTCTCGAATGGTGAGCAAGGGCGAGGAGCTGTTCACCGGGGTGGTGCCCATCCTGGTCGA
GCTGGACGGCGACGTAAACGGCCACAAGTTCAGCGTGTCCGGCGAGGGCGAGGGCGACGCCACCTACGGC
AAGCTGACCCTGAAGTTCATCTGCACCACCGGCAAGCTGCCCGTGCCCTGGCCCACCCTCGTGACCACCT
TCAGCTACGGCGTGCAGTGCTTCAGCCGCTACCCCGACCACATGAAGCAGCACGACTTCTTCAAGTCCGC
CATGCCCGAAGGCTACGTCCAGGAGCGCACCATCTTCTTCAAGGACGACGGCAACTACAAGACCCGCGCC
GAGGTGAAGTTCGAGGGCGACACCCTGGTGAACCGCATCGAGCTGAAGGGCATCGACTTCAAGGAGGACG
GCAACATCCTGGGGCACAAGCTGGAGTACAACTACAACAGCCACAACGTCTATATCATGGCCGACAAGCA
GAAGAACGGCATCAAGGTGAACTTCAAGATCCGCCACAACATCGAGGACGGCAGCGTGCAGCTCGCCGAC
CACTACCAGCAGAACACCCCCATCGGCGACGGCCCCGTGCTGCTGCCCGACAACCACTACCTGAGCACCC
AGTCCGCCCTGAGCAAAGACCCCAACGAGAAGCGCGATCACATGGTCCTGCTGGAGTTCGTGACCGCCGC
CGGGATCACTCACGGCATGGACGAGCTGTACAAGTGAGCTTTGAGACCACTCATCGCGACTAGTAGCGGC
CGCTGCAGTCCGGCAAAAAAGGGCAAGGTGTCACCACCCTGCCCTTTTTCTTTAAAACCGAAAAGATTAC
TTCGCGTTATGCAGGCTTCCTCGCTCACTGACTCGCTGCGCTCGGTCGTTCGGCTGCGGCGAGCGGTATC
AGCTCACTCAAAGGCGGTAATACGGTTATCCACAGAATCAGGGGATAACGCAGGAAAGAACATGTGAGCA
AAAGGCCAGCAAAAGGCCAGGAACCGTAAAAAGGCCGCGTTGCTGGCGTTTTTCCACAGGCTCCGCCCCC
CTGACGAGCATCACAAAAATCGACGCTCAAGTCAGAGGTGGCGAAACCCGACAGGACTATAAAGATACCA
GGCGTTTCCCCCTGGAAGCTCCCTCGTGCGCTCTCCTGTTCCGACCCTGCCGCTTACCGGATACCTGTCC
GCCTTTCTCCCTTCGGGAAGCGTGGCGCTTTCTCATAGCTCACGCTGTAGGTATCTCAGTTCGGTGTAGG
TCGTTCGCTCCAAGCTGGGCTGTGTGCACGAACCCCCCGTTCAGCCCGACCGCTGCGCCTTATCCGGTAA
CTATCGTCTTGAGTCCAACCCGGTAAGACACGACTTATCGCCACTGGCAGCAGCCACTGGTAACAGGATT
AGCAGAGCGAGGTATGTAGGCGGTGCTACAGAGTTCTTGAAGTGGTGGCCTAACTACGGCTACACTAGAA
GAACAGTATTTGGTATCTGCGCTCTGCTGAAGCCAGTTACCTTCGGAAAAAGAGTTGGTAGCTCTTGATC
CGGCAAACAAACCACCGCTGGTAGCGGTGGTTTTTTTGTTTGCAAGCAGCAGATTACGCGCAGAAAAAAA
GGATCTCAAGAAGATCCTTTGATCTTTTCTACGGGGTCTGACGCTCAGTGGAACGAAAACTCACGTTAAG
GGATTTTGGTCATGAGATTATCAAAAAGGATCTTCACCTAGATCCTTTTAAATTAAAAATGAAGTTTTAA
ATCAATCTAAAGTATATATGAGTAAACTTGGTCTGACAGCTCGAGGCTTGGATTCTCACCAATAAAAAAC
GCCCGGCGGCAACCGAGCGTTCTGAACAAATCCAGATGGAGTTCTGAGGTCATTACTGGATCTATCAACA
GGAGTCCAAGCGAGCTCGATATCAAATTACGCCCCGCCCTGCCACTCGTCGCAGTACTGTTGTAATTCAT
TAAGCATTCTGCCGACATGGAAGCCA
Features (pLannotate 1.2.2; 9 found; start..end, strand, type, name):
    591..688     -  promoter       cat promoter: promoter of the E. coli cat gene encoding chloramphenicol acetyltransferase
    774..817     -  terminator     bacterial terminator: putative bacterial transcription terminator
    820..841     +  misc_feature   BioBrick prefix: BioBrick prefix for parts that do not start with "ATG"
    858..1577    +  CDS            EBFP: enhanced blue variant of GFP mammalian codon-optimized
   1599..1618    +  misc_feature   BioBrick suffix: universal suffix for all parts
   1619..1676    +  terminator     his operon terminator: This putative transcriptin terminator from the E. coli his operon has a 2-bp deletion introduced during synthesis. Its efficiency has not been determined.
   1871..2459    -  rep_origin     ori: high-copy-number ColE1/pMB1/pBR322/pUC origin of replication
   2642..2736    -  terminator     lambda t0 terminator: transcription terminator from phage lambda
   2760..590     -  CDS            cat (across the origin): CAT_ECOLX - Experimental evidence at protein level: Swiss-Prot protein existence level 1. This enzyme is an effector of chloramphenicol resistance in bacteria. From Escherichia coli. This protein is used as a marker in many commonly used cloning vectors, such as pACYC184.
