>Addgene plasmid #160591 | pUPD2 GFP (GB2237) | addgene full sequence | sequence record 322075 | Addgene NGS Result
TCACAAACGGCATGATGAACCTGAATCGCCAGCGGCATCAGCACCTTGTCGCCTTGCGTATAATATTTGC
CCATGGTGAAAACGGGGGCGAAGAAGTTGTCCATATTGGCCACGTTTAAATCAAAACTGGTGAAACTCAC
CCAGGGATTGGCTGATACGAAAAACATATTCTCAATAAACCCTTTAGGGAAATAGGCCAGGTTTTCACCG
TAACACGCCACATCTTGCGAATATATGTGTAGAAACTGCCGGAAATCGTCGTGGTATTCACTCCAGAGTG
ATGAAAACGTTTCAGTTTGCTCATGGAAAACGGTGTAACAAGGGTGAACACTATCCCATATCACCAGCTC
ACCGTCTTTCATTGCCATACGAAATTCCGGATGAGCATTCATCAGGCGGGCAAGAATGTGAATAAAGGCC
GGATAAAACTTGTGCTTATTTTTCTTTACGGTCTTTAAAAAGGCCGTAATATCCAGCTGAACGGTCTGGT
TATAGGTACATTGAGCAACTGACTGAAATGCCTCAAAATGTTCTTTACGATGCCATTGGGATATATCAAC
GGTGGTATATCCAGTGATTTTTTTCTCCATTTTAGCTTCCTTAGCTCCTGAAAATCTCGATAACTCAAAA
AATACGCCCGGTAGTGATCTTATTTCATTATGGTGAAAGTTGGAACCTCTTACGTGCCCGATCAACTCGA
GTGCCACCTGACGTCTAAGAAACCATTATTATCATGACATTAACCTATAAAAATAGGCGTATCACGAGGC
AGAATTTCAGATAAAAAAAATCCTTAGCTTTCGCTAAGGATGATTTCTGGAATTCGCGGCCGCTTCTAGA
GCGATGAGTGGTCTCGAATGGTGAGCAAGGGCGAGGAGCTGTTCACCGGGGTGGTGCCCATCCTGGTCGA
GCTGGACGGCGACGTAAACGGCCACAAGTTCAGCGTGTCCGGCGAGGGCGAGGGCGATGCCACCTACGGC
AAGCTGACCCTGAAGTTCATCTGCACCACCGGCAAGCTGCCCGTGCCCTGGCCCACCCTCGTGACCACCT
TCAGCTACGGCGTGCAGTGCTTCAGCCGCTACCCCGACCACATGAAGCAGCACGACTTCTTCAAGTCCGC
CATGCCCGAAGGCTACGTCCAGGAGCGCACCATCTTCTTCAAGGACGACGGCAACTACAAGACCCGCGCC
GAGGTGAAGTTCGAGGGCGACACCCTGGTGAACCGCATCGAGCTGAAGGGCATCGACTTCAAGGAGGACG
GCAACATCCTGGGGCACAAGCTGGAGTACAACTACAACAGCCACAACGTCTATATCATGGCCGACAAGCA
GAAGAACGGCATCAAGGTGAACTTCAAGATCCGCCACAACATCGAGGACGGCAGCGTGCAGCTCGCCGAC
CACTACCAGCAGAACACCCCCATCGGCGACGGCCCCGTGCTGCTGCCCGACAACCACTACCTGAGCACCC
AGTCCGCCCTGAGCAAAGACCCCAACGAGAAGCGCGATCACATGGTCCTGCTGGAGTTCGTGACCGCCGC
CGGGATCACTCACGGCATGGACGAGCTGTACAAGTGAGCTTTGAGACCACTCATCGCGACTAGTAGCGGC
CGCTGCAGTCCGGCAAAAAAGGGCAAGGTGTCACCACCCTGCCCTTTTTCTTTAAAACCGAAAAGATTAC
TTCGCGTTATGCAGGCTTCCTCGCTCACTGACTCGCTGCGCTCGGTCGTTCGGCTGCGGCGAGCGGTATC
AGCTCACTCAAAGGCGGTAATACGGTTATCCACAGAATCAGGGGATAACGCAGGAAAGAACATGTGAGCA
AAAGGCCAGCAAAAGGCCAGGAACCGTAAAAAGGCCGCGTTGCTGGCGTTTTTCCACAGGCTCCGCCCCC
CTGACGAGCATCACAAAAATCGACGCTCAAGTCAGAGGTGGCGAAACCCGACAGGACTATAAAGATACCA
GGCGTTTCCCCCTGGAAGCTCCCTCGTGCGCTCTCCTGTTCCGACCCTGCCGCTTACCGGATACCTGTCC
GCCTTTCTCCCTTCGGGAAGCGTGGCGCTTTCTCATAGCTCACGCTGTAGGTATCTCAGTTCGGTGTAGG
TCGTTCGCTCCAAGCTGGGCTGTGTGCACGAACCCCCCGTTCAGCCCGACCGCTGCGCCTTATCCGGTAA
CTATCGTCTTGAGTCCAACCCGGTAAGACACGACTTATCGCCACTGGCAGCAGCCACTGGTAACAGGATT
AGCAGAGCGAGGTATGTAGGCGGTGCTACAGAGTTCTTGAAGTGGTGGCCTAACTACGGCTACACTAGAA
GAACAGTATTTGGTATCTGCGCTCTGCTGAAGCCAGTTACCTTCGGAAAAAGAGTTGGTAGCTCTTGATC
CGGCAAACAAACCACCGCTGGTAGCGGTGGTTTTTTTGTTTGCAAGCAGCAGATTACGCGCAGAAAAAAA
GGATCTCAAGAAGATCCTTTGATCTTTTCTACGGGGTCTGACGCTCAGTGGAACGAAAACTCACGTTAAG
GGATTTTGGTCATGAGATTATCAAAAAGGATCTTCACCTAGATCCTTTTAAATTAAAAATGAAGTTTTAA
ATCAATCTAAAGTATATATGAGTAAACTTGGTCTGACAGCTCGAGGCTTGGATTCTCACCAATAAAAAAC
GCCCGGCGGCAACCGAGCGTTCTGAACAAATCCAGATGGAGTTCTGAGGTCATTACTGGATCTATCAACA
GGAGTCCAAGCGAGCTCGATATCAAATTACGCCCCGCCCTGCCACTCGTCGCAGTACTGTTGTAATTCAT
TAAGCATTCTGCCGACATGGAAGCCA
Features (pLannotate 1.2.2; 9 found; start..end, strand, type, name):
    591..688     -  promoter       cat promoter: promoter of the E. coli cat gene encoding chloramphenicol acetyltransferase
    774..817     -  terminator     bacterial terminator: putative bacterial transcription terminator
    820..841     +  misc_feature   BioBrick prefix: BioBrick prefix for parts that do not start with "ATG"
    858..1577    +  CDS            EBFP: enhanced blue variant of GFP mammalian codon-optimized
   1599..1618    +  misc_feature   BioBrick suffix: universal suffix for all parts
   1619..1676    +  terminator     his operon terminator: This putative transcriptin terminator from the E. coli his operon has a 2-bp deletion introduced during synthesis. Its efficiency has not been determined.
   1871..2459    -  rep_origin     ori: high-copy-number ColE1/pMB1/pBR322/pUC origin of replication
   2642..2736    -  terminator     lambda t0 terminator: transcription terminator from phage lambda
   2760..590     -  CDS            cat (across the origin): CAT_ECOLX - Experimental evidence at protein level: Swiss-Prot protein existence level 1. This enzyme is an effector of chloramphenicol resistance in bacteria. From Escherichia coli. This protein is used as a marker in many commonly used cloning vectors, such as pACYC184.
