[The description below was written by a language model from this plasmid's Addgene catalogue record and pLannotate feature annotations shown in this document.]
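Description:
pUPD2 GFP (GB2237) is a small (about 2.8 kb) part-storage plasmid from the GoldenBraid modular cloning system. It holds a domesticated GFP coding sequence as a standard level-0 part. The pUPD2 backbone is a self-made derivative of the BioBrick assembly plasmid pSB1C3, and the feature table reflects this origin. It shows a high-copy ColE1/pUC-type origin of replication, a chloramphenicol acetyltransferase (cat) gene with its own promoter and a lambda t0 terminator, and remnants of the BioBrick prefix and suffix on either side of the insert. Bacterial transcription terminators, including a his operon terminator, sit around the cloning site to insulate it. The plasmid is propagated in E. coli under chloramphenicol selection.

The payload is a synthetic GFP open reading frame of roughly 720 bp, from which internal BsaI and BsmBI recognition sites have been removed so that it is compatible with Type IIS assembly. It was inserted through BsmBI sites that were destroyed during cloning, and it can be released again with BsaI. No promoter, terminator or tag for expression in a final host accompanies the coding sequence, so the plasmid is a donor of a part rather than an expression construct. The automated annotation labels the insert as EBFP, a mammalian codon-optimised blue variant. This probably reflects the close sequence similarity among GFP-family proteins, but the catalogue entry identifies the insert only as GFP and the record does not state which variant it is. The plasmid is typically used to supply a fluorescent reporter coding sequence that is combined with promoter and terminator parts into GoldenBraid transcriptional units. The record does not specify the downstream host.
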