Addgene plasmid #160591: pUPD2 GFP (GB2237)
Purpose: GFP coding sequence.
Depositing lab: Diego Orzaez. Depositing organization: Agencia Estatal Consejo Superior de Investigaciones Científicas, M.P.
Backbone
  Vector backbone: pUPD2
  Backbone manufacturer: self-made; derived from the BioBrick assembly plasmid pSB1C3
  Vector type: Synthetic Biology
Growth in bacteria
  Bacterial resistance: Chloramphenicol, 25 μg/mL
  Growth temperature: 37°C
  Growth strain: DH5alpha
  Copy number: High Copy
Gene/Insert
  Gene/Insert name: GFP
  Species: Synthetic
  Insert size (bp): 721
  Mutation: BsaI and BsmBI sites removed
  Cloning method: Restriction Enzyme; 5′ cloning site BsmBI (destroyed during cloning); 3′ cloning site BsmBI (destroyed during cloning)
  Sequencing primers: 5′ gctttcgctaaggatgatttctgg; 3′ cagggtggtgacaccttgcc
Terms and licenses: Academic/Nonprofit Terms; Industry Terms: Not Available to Industry
Depositor comments: Compatible with GoldenBraid; insert can be released with BsaI
How to cite: pUPD2 GFP (GB2237) was a gift from Diego Orzaez (Addgene plasmid # 160591 ; http://n2t.net/addgene:160591 ; RRID:Addgene_160591)
